Addgene plasmid #49411: pCFD4-U6:1_U6:3tandemgRNAs
Purpose: expression of two gRNAs from Drosophila U6:1 and U6:3
Depositing lab: Simon Bullock. Depositing organization: MRC Laboratory of Molecular Biology. Publication: Optimized CRISPR/Cas tools for efficient germline and somatic genome engineering in Drosophila. Port F, Chen HM, Lee T, Bullock SL. Proc Natl Acad Sci U S A. 2014 Jul 7. pii: 201405500. 10.1073/pnas.1405500111 PubMed 25002478.
Backbone
  Vector backbone: pValium22
  Backbone manufacturer: Norbert Perrimon, Jian-Quan Ni, Harvard
  Total vector size (bp): 7159
  Vector type: Insect Expression, CRISPR
Growth in bacteria
  Bacterial resistance: Ampicillin, 100 μg/mL
  Growth temperature: 37°C
  Growth strain: DH5alpha
  Copy number: Unknown
Gene/Insert 1
  Gene/Insert name: dU6-1:gRNA
  Species: D. melanogaster (fly)
  Insert size (bp): 900
  Promoter: dU6-1
  Cloning method: Ligation Independent Cloning
  Sequencing primers: 5′ CGTTTTTAATAAAATACATTGCATAGATCTGAATTCATTTTCAACGTCCTCGATAGTA; 3′ GGCGTTTCATTCTACTCTG
Gene/Insert 2
  Gene/Insert name: dU6-3:gRNA
  Species: D. melanogaster (fly)
  Insert size (bp): 700
  Promoter: dU6-3
  Cloning method: Ligation Independent Cloning
  Sequencing primers: 5′ AGGTTAGCTCGCCAAGCAG; 3′ GAATGCATACGCATTAAGCG
Resource information
  A portion of this plasmid was derived from a plasmid made by: Fillip Port, Simon Bullock lab, MRC-LMB
Terms and licenses: Academic/Nonprofit Terms; Industry Terms: Not Available to Industry
Depositor comments: Please acknowledge Fillip Port and Simon Bullock when publishing work derived from use of this plasmid. Visit crisprflydesign.org for more information.
How to cite: pCFD4-U6:1_U6:3tandemgRNAs was a gift from Simon Bullock (Addgene plasmid # 49411 ; http://n2t.net/addgene:49411 ; RRID:Addgene_49411)
