[The description below was written by a language model from this plasmid's Addgene catalogue record and pLannotate feature annotations shown in this document.]
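Description:
pCFD4-U6:1_U6:3tandemgRNAs is a Drosophila CRISPR vector built on the pValium22 backbone and designed to express two guide RNAs from a single plasmid. In bacteria it is maintained through a high-copy ColE1/pUC-type origin and selected with ampicillin via the β-lactamase gene. An f1 origin and remnants of a lacZα/lac promoter cloning region with flanking T7 and T3 promoters are also annotated. The catalogue lists a total size of 7,159 bp, whereas the sequenced record used for the feature table is 7,259 nt, a small discrepancy the record does not explain.

The payload consists of two RNA polymerase III expression units arranged in tandem on the same strand. The Drosophila U6-1 snRNA promoter is followed, after a short gap, by a Streptococcus pyogenes Cas9 gRNA scaffold. This is followed immediately by the U6-3 promoter and, after a similar gap, a second copy of the scaffold. The record does not name any target-specific spacers, and the inserts were assembled by ligation-independent cloning. Using two different U6 promoters allows two guides to be produced at once, for example to target two sites or two genes together with a separately supplied Cas9. The gRNA cassette lies between a gypsy insulator and a fragment of a second one; such chromatin insulators help shield a transgene from position effects. A φC31 attB site permits integrase-mediated, site-specific insertion into attP landing sites in the fly genome. The vermilion eye-pigment gene, annotated as a fragment, serves as the marker for identifying transformants. The plasmid is therefore suited to generating transgenic gRNA fly lines for germline or somatic genome engineering.
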