Features (pLannotate 1.2.2; 19 found; start..end, strand, type, name):
      1..359     +  rep_origin     f1 ori (sequence partly withheld): f1 bacteriophage origin of replication; arrow indicates direction of (+) strand synthesis
    461..616     -  CDS            lacZα (fragment): LacZα fragment of β-galactosidase; lacZ fragment
    624..642     +  promoter       T7 promoter: promoter for bacteriophage T7 RNA polymerase
    834..2327    -  CDS            vermilion (fragment): tryptophan oxygenase selectable marker, required to synthesize the brown eye pigment in Drosophila
   2642..2711    +  protein_bind   attB: attB site for the φC31 integrase (Groth et al., 2000) phage φC31 integrase
   2953..3338    +  protein_bind   gypsy insulator: chromatin insulator from Drosophila Su(Hw), CP190, and Mod(mdg4)67.2
   3352..4148    +  promoter       dU6-1 promoter: RNA polymerase III promoter for Drosophila U6-1 snRNA (Port et al., 2014)
   4167..4242    +  misc_RNA       gRNA scaffold: guide RNA scaffold for the Streptococcus pyogenes CRISPR/Cas9 system
   4243..4663    +  promoter       dU6-3 promoter: RNA polymerase III promoter for Drosophila U6-3 snRNA (Port et al., 2014)
   4682..4757    +  misc_RNA       gRNA scaffold: guide RNA scaffold for the Streptococcus pyogenes CRISPR/Cas9 system
   4998..5043    +  protein_bind   gypsy insulator (fragment): chromatin insulator from Drosophila Su(Hw), CP190, and Mod(mdg4)67.2
   5068..5086    -  promoter       T3 promoter: promoter for bacteriophage T3 RNA polymerase
   5131..5147    -  protein_bind   lac operator: The lac repressor binds to the lac operator to inhibit transcription in E. coli. This inhibition can be relieved by adding lactose or isopropyl-β-D-thiogalactopyranoside (IPTG). lac repressor encoded by lacI
   5155..5185    -  promoter       lac promoter: promoter for the E. coli lac operon
   5200..5221    -  protein_bind   CAP binding site: CAP binding activates transcription in the presence of cAMP. E. coli catabolite activator protein
   5234..5326    -  CDS            lacI (fragment): lac repressor; lacI; The lac repressor binds to the lac operator to inhibit transcription in E. coli. This inhibition can be relieved by adding lactose or isopropyl-β-D-thiogalactopyranoside (IPTG).
   5509..6097    -  rep_origin     ori: high-copy-number ColE1/pMB1/pBR322/pUC origin of replication
   6268..7128    -  CDS            AmpR: β-lactamase; bla; confers resistance to ampicillin, carbenicillin, and related antibiotics
   7129..7233    -  promoter       AmpR promoter: bla
>Addgene plasmid #49411 | pCFD4-U6:1_U6:3tandemgRNAs | addgene full sequence | sequence record 337340 | Addgene NGS Result
[124 nt withheld, positions 1-124]
C
[91 nt withheld, positions 126-216]
A
[49 nt withheld, positions 218-266]
CCTTTGACGTTGGAGTCCACGTTCTTT
[37 nt withheld, positions 294-330]
ACCCTATCTCGGTCTATTCTTTTGATTTATAAGGGATTTTGCCGATTTCGGCCTATTGGTTAAAAAAATG
AGCTGATTTAACAAAAATTTAACGCGAATTTTAACAAAATATTAACGCTTACAATTTCCATTCGCCATTC
AGGCTGCGCAACTGTTGGGAAGGGCGATCGGTGCGGGCCTCTTCGCTATTACGCCAGCTGGCGAAAGGGG
GATGTGCTGCAAGGCGATTAAGTTGGGTAACGCCAGGGTTTTCCCAGTCACGACGTTGTAAAACGACGGC
CAGTGAGCGCGCGTAATACGACTCACTATAGGGCGAATTGGGTACAAGCTTGGATTTATTTTGTTATGTT
ATATGTATTATATGTCAGACATAAAGAAAAGGAACACATCAAATGTGATAACAAAGACTAAACAAGTAAT
TTTATTACACCAAAACGACAAAACAGTAGGCAGAACAAACAACGCATAGCCAAACATTGACGAATTGGAT
ACCCTGCCGATTGTCAGACACTTTTGTTGATCAGTTTCTTGCGAATGGTCTCGTCCAGCGGTGGAATCGC
CTCGCGGGGAATCAGAAAAGTGGACAGATTGAACAGATCCAGAAACACCTTGTACCGATCACTGAAACCA
AAAAAAAACAAAGGGAGAACAGTTTGAGTTCATTGATCCCCGATATAATCACATCTGCGATGATCACCTG
AGAGTGGAGCGCAGATATTGATATCCAGACGAGCCACCAGTGCCCAACTGTTGGGATCCAATCATGCGTT
GCACCATGATCACGTGATTGTCTGCGGCGGGAATAGAAAGTATTTGGTTAGGAAAACCAGTCTTAAACAT
AAGATATATTTATAAAAGAGTATCAAAGAATGCAATACTTACATCTCCACTTGGTTATTAACGAGTCGAT
GTCCATGAGCAGGGTGAGCAACTGGTGTGGTTGGCTGAACCTGGGTTCATCCCTATAGAAGGTGATCATG
ATGGCTCCCTGAAGGGCACGATGGCTAAACCGGCGATCCCCACGACGCACCAGTGCATCGTGCACTGCCG
GATCAAAGATGGAGCGATACACCTCGCGTCGCTTCTCAATGTCCATGAGGCGGTAGTTTTTCGCCTTCTC
CACGGGCTCCTCCATGGCGCTCTGTACCTGCGCCTCCAGGAATCGATCGACGCTCTCCTGAAACTTGGCC
CAGAAGTTGAAGCCACTCTCCTCCAGTCCGGGCGTCCTCTCCAGCCATCGCTGCACTAGCTCCAGTAGCG
AGGGATCTTTCTCCGAGTTGCGAATCGAGTTCCGCGCCTCCTCGTCGCTAAAGACATCCGAGTACTTCTG
GTTGTATCTCACCCGCTGCTCTGTCAGAACTCCCAGCTTGTTCTCGATCAAACGGAACTGCAGCGACTGA
AAACCAGATGCGGGTGCCAGGTACTTGCGGAAGTCCATGAAGTCTAGCGGGGTCATGGTCTCCAGAATGG
GCACTTGGTCCACCAGGAGCTGTACAAAGGAAGTTATAAACGGATTTTGGTAAGAGATTCAGAAAGCACT
CACTTTTAGAATCAGAACCACTCGGTTCAGTCGCTTGACAATCTCCAGCGTCTTGGTTTCATCGATGACC
TCTGCATCCAACATGTCTCGTATGGAGTCGAACTCAAAGATGATCTGCTTGAACCAAAGCTCGTAGGCTG
TGGCGAAGGTACTTAAATGCCATTGAGTGTTGTCATCAAAGTTGTAAACCTACTCACCCTGGTGCGTGAT
GATGAACAGATGCTCATCGTGCACGGGTCGCTTGTCCTCCTCGGACAGCATACACTGGGCATCCAGCAGT
TTGTCCAGCATCAGATACTCTCCATAGATTTTGCCCACTTCCGTGGTTAATGGCACCGCCGAATCATCGT
GATCGTTTCTGTATGGGTTTGAATTGAATCGCAGAACTGAAGATCGATTGGCATTCCTGGACAGCACGTG
CTGGTGCTCACCCGTTTCCTGCATAGGGACAGCTCATGGTGCACAGCTCAGATCAGATCGTGACTCCTCG
AGCGGCGGATGCTGGCGAACTGATCTCCGCCAGCGGACCGGAGATGAGACCCCAGCGAACCGATAACAGA
GCGAGAGAGCTCCAGTTCCGACTGATTGCACAGTCGGTGATCTGGGCGATGGGCACTGCCAGATAGGCTG
GGAATTATCAATCACTTGAGGTGAAAGTGCGGCGCACACAAATCCAAGCTTGATATCATCGATCTCGAGG
CTGCATCCAACGCGTTGGGAGCTCTCCGGATCAATTCGGCTTCAGGTACCGTCGACGATGTAGGTCACGG
TCTCGAAGCCGCGGTGCGGGTGCCAGGGCGTGCCCTTGGGCTCCCCGGGCGCGTACTCCACCTCACCCAT
CTGGTCCATCATGATGAACGGGTCGAGGTGGCGGTAGTTGATCCCGGCGAACGCGCGGCGCACCGGGAAG
CCCTCGCCCTCGAAACCGCTGGGCGCGGTGGTCACGGTGAGCACGGGACGTGCGACGGCGTCGGCTGGTG
CGGATACGCGGGGCAGCGTCAGCGGGTTCTCGACGGTCACGGCGGGCATGTCGACAAGCCGAATTGATCC
ACTAGAAGGCCTAATTCGGTACACTAGTTGGCCACGTAATAAGTGTGCGTTGAATTTATTCGCAAAAACA
TTGCATATTTTCGGCAAAGTAAAATTTTGTTGCATACCTTATCAAAAAATAAGTGCTGCATACTTTTTAG
AGAAACCAAATAATTTTTTATTGCATACCCGTTTTTAATAAAATACATTGCATACCCTCTTTTAATAAAA
AATATTGCATACTTTGACGAAACAAATTTTCGTTGCATACCCAATAAAAGATTATTATATTGCATACCCG
TTTTTAATAAAATACATTGCATACCCTCTTTTAATAAAGAATATTGCATACGTTGACGAAACAAATTTTC
GTTGCATACCCAATAAAAGATTATTATATTGCATACCTTTTCTTGCCATACCATTTAGCCGATCAATTGA
GATCTGAATTCATTTTCAACGTCCTCGATAGTATAGTGGTTAGTATCCCCGCCTGTCACGCGGGAGACCG
GGGTTCAATTCCCCGTCGGGGAGAATCTGTGATTCTTTTTTTTTTTCTTTTACTTTGTTATATAAACAAT
TTTTGTTTTAATTGAATCTAATTTGCCATTGCTTTTAGGAATCTCAGGCATCCAGCAAGCGTTTGTCCGC
CGAATCGCCCATCAGTGAAGAAGATCCTGTGGCGGCTACGAAAATCTCCCCGGCCATGTCGGCCTCCACC
TCCAGCGAAAAACCCATCAGCGAGCTGGCCACCTCTGTGCTGACCCACCGCTTTCCAGACTCCACCTCCT
CACCCGGCGAACATGGCCTTGGACGAATGCAGTTGTCGATCCGCTACAGCGCCCAGCGTCAAAAACTAGA
CGTGACCATACACAAAATCCAGAAGATACCACTTCGCGATCCCAGCAATATCCCCGATCCGTATGTTAAG
CTGTATCTGTTGCCTGGACGCACCAAGGAGTCGAAACGCAAGACGAGCGTGATCAAGGACAACTGCAACC
CCGTCTACGATGCATCCTTTGAGTACCTGATTTCCATTGCCGAACTCAGGCAGACGGAACTGGAGGTGAC
GGTGTGCACCCAAAAGGGATTCCTATCCGGCGGTAGTCCCATCATTGGCATGGTAGGTACCCGAAAGCAA
CCCCTTAGTTACAGACACAGCGCGTACGTCCTTCGCATCCTTATGATTCCCAAGTACATATTCTGCAAGA
GTACAGTATATATAGGAAAGATATCCGGGTGAACTTCGGGGTCTTCGAGAAGACCTGTTTTAGAGCTAGA
AATAGCAAGTTAAAATAAGGCTAGTCCGTTATCAACTTGAAAAAGTGGCACCGAGTCGGTGCTTTTTTGC
TCACCTGTGATTGCTCCTACTCAAATACAAAAACATCAAATTTTCTGTCAATAAAGCATATTTATTTATA
TTTATTTTACAGGAAAGAATTCCTTTTAAAGTGTATTTTAACCTATAATGAAAAACGATTAAAAAAAATA
CATAAAATAATTCGAAAATTTTTGAATAGCCCAGGTTGATAAAAATTCATTTCATACGTTTTATAACTTA
TGCCCCTAAGTATTTTTTGACCATAGTGTTTCAATTCTACATTAATTTTACAGAGTAGAATGAAACGCCA
CCTACTCAGCCAAGAGGCGAAAAGGTTAGCTCGCCAAGCAGAGAGGGCGCCAGTGCTCACTACTTTTTAT
AATTCTCAACTTCTTTTTCCAGACTCAGTTCGTATATATAGACCTATTTTCAATTTAACGTCGGGGTCTT
CGAGAAGACCTGTTTTAGAGCTAGAAATAGCAAGTTAAAATAAGGCTAGTCCGTTATCAACTTGAAAAAG
TGGCACCGAGTCGGTGCTTTTTTGCCTACCTGGAGCCTGAGAGTTGTTCAATAAAATAAAAATGTTTCGT
TTTTTTGCTTTCGCCAGTATTTATTATTTTTCATCAATATGTATTCAATTTGGTATGTATTTAGTAATTG
TAATATATAGACAATGGTTTTCCGTTGACGTACATACATCTGACGTGTGTTTATTTAGACATAATAGTTA
TGTTTTCACATCTTTTTAATGTTCGCTTAATGCGTATGCATTCTAGACAATTGTGCTCGGCAACAGTATA
TTTGTGGTGTGCCAACCAACAACCTGCAGGAGCTCCAGCTTTTGTTCCCTTTAGTGAGGGTTAATTGCGC
GCTTGGCGTAATCATGGTCATAGCTGTTTCCTGTGTGAAATTGTTATCCGCTCACAATTCCACACAACAT
ACGAGCCGGAAGCATAAAGTGTAAAGCCTGGGGTGCCTAATGAGTGAGCTAACTCACATTAATTGCGTTG
CGCTCACTGCCCGCTTTCCAGTCGGGAAACCTGTCGTGCCAGCTGCATTAATGAATCGGCCAACGCGCGG
GGAGAGGCGGTTTGCGTATTGGGCGCTCTTCCGCTTCCTCGCTCACTGACTCGCTGCGCTCGGTCGTTCG
GCTGCGGCGAGCGGTATCAGCTCACTCAAAGGCGGTAATACGGTTATCCACAGAATCAGGGGATAACGCA
GGAAAGAACATGTGAGCAAAAGGCCAGCAAAAGGCCAGGAACCGTAAAAAGGCCGCGTTGCTGGCGTTTT
TCCATAGGCTCCGCCCCCCTGACGAGCATCACAAAAATCGACGCTCAAGTCAGAGGTGGCGAAACCCGAC
AGGACTATAAAGATACCAGGCGTTTCCCCCTGGAAGCTCCCTCGTGCGCTCTCCTGTTCCGACCCTGCCG
CTTACCGGATACCTGTCCGCCTTTCTCCCTTCGGGAAGCGTGGCGCTTTCTCATAGCTCACGCTGTAGGT
ATCTCAGTTCGGTGTAGGTCGTTCGCTCCAAGCTGGGCTGTGTGCACGAACCCCCCGTTCAGCCCGACCG
CTGCGCCTTATCCGGTAACTATCGTCTTGAGTCCAACCCGGTAAGACACGACTTATCGCCACTGGCAGCA
GCCACTGGTAACAGGATTAGCAGAGCGAGGTATGTAGGCGGTGCTACAGAGTTCTTGAAGTGGTGGCCTA
ACTACGGCTACACTAGAAGAACAGTATTTGGTATCTGCGCTCTGCTGAAGCCAGTTACCTTCGGAAAAAG
AGTTGGTAGCTCTTGATCCGGCAAACAAACCACCGCTGGTAGCGGTGGTTTTTTTGTTTGCAAGCAGCAG
ATTACGCGCAGAAAAAAAGGATCTCAAGAAGATCCTTTGATCTTTTCTACGGGGTCTGACGCTCAGTGGA
ACGAAAACTCACGTTAAGGGATTTTGGTCATGAGATTATCAAAAAGGATCTTCACCTAGATCCTTTTAAA
TTAAAAATGAAGTTTTAAATCAATCTAAAGTATATATGAGTAAACTTGGTCTGACAGTTACCAATGCTTA
ATCAGTGAGGCACCTATCTCAGCGATCTGTCTATTTCGTTCATCCATAGTTGCCTGACTCCCCGTCGTGT
AGATAACTACGATACGGGAGGGCTTACCATCTGGCCCCAGTGCTGCAATGATACCGCGAGACCCACGCTC
ACCGGCTCCAGATTTATCAGCAATAAACCAGCCAGCCGGAAGGGCCGAGCGCAGAAGTGGTCCTGCAACT
TTATCCGCCTCCATCCAGTCTATTAATTGTTGCCGGGAAGCTAGAGTAAGTAGTTCGCCAGTTAATAGTT
TGCGCAACGTTGTTGCCATTGCTACAGGCATCGTGGTGTCACGCTCGTCGTTTGGTATGGCTTCATTCAG
CTCCGGTTCCCAACGATCAAGGCGAGTTACATGATCCCCCATGTTGTGCAAAAAAGCGGTTAGCTCCTTC
GGTCCTCCGATCGTTGTCAGAAGTAAGTTGGCCGCAGTGTTATCACTCATGGTTATGGCAGCACTGCATA
ATTCTCTTACTGTCATGCCATCCGTAAGATGCTTTTCTGTGACTGGTGAGTACTCAACCAAGTCATTCTG
AGAATAGTGTATGCGGCGACCGAGTTGCTCTTGCCCGGCGTCAATACGGGATAATACCGCGCCACATAGC
AGAACTTTAAAAGTGCTCATCATTGGAAAACGTTCTTCGGGGCGAAAACTCTCAAGGATCTTACCGCTGT
TGAGATCCAGTTCGATGTAACCCACTCGTGCACCCAACTGATCTTCAGCATCTTTTACTTTCACCAGCGT
TTCTGGGTGAGCAAAAACAGGAAGGCAAAATGCCGCAAAAAAGGGAATAAGGGCGACACGGAAATGTTGA
ATACTCATACTCTTCCTTTTTCAATATTATTGAAGCATTTATCAGGGTTATTGTCTCATGAGCGGATACA
TATTTGAATGTATTTAGAAAAATAAACAAATAGGGGTTCCGCGCACATTTCCCCGAAAAGTGCCACCTG
