>Addgene plasmid #49411 | pCFD4-U6:1_U6:3tandemgRNAs | addgene partial sequence | sequence record 99028 | hKu70-F1 5'-ctttgaggaatccagcaagc-3'
CCTGTGGCGGCTACGAAAATCTCCCCGGCCATGTCGGCCTCCACCTCCAGCGAAAAACCCATCAGCGAGC
TGGCCACCTCTGTGCTGACCCACCGCTTTCCAGACTCCACCTCCTCACCCGGCGAACATGGCCTTGGACG
AATGCAGTTGTCGATCCGCTACAGCGCCCAGCGTCAAAAACTAGACGTGACCATACACAAAATCCAGAAG
ATACCACTTCGCGATCCCAGCAATATCCCCGATCCGTATGTTAAGCTGTATCTGTTGCCTGGACGCACCA
AGGAGTCGAAACGCAAGACGAGCGTGATCAAGGACAACTGCAACCCCGTCTACGATGCATCCTTTGAGTA
CCTGATTTCCATTGCCGAACTCAGGCAGACGGAACTGGAGGTGACGGTGTGCACCCAAAAGGGATTCCTA
TCCGGCGGTAGTCCCATCATTGGCATGGTAGGTACCCGAAAGCAACCCCTTAGTTACAGAC
