>Addgene plasmid #49411 | pCFD4-U6:1_U6:3tandemgRNAs | addgene partial sequence | sequence record 99029 | attB-R 5'-gtcgacatgcccgccgtgaccg-3'
TCGGACAGCATACACTGGGCATCCAGCAGTTTGTCCAGCATCAGATACTCTCCATAGATTTTGCCCACTT
CCGTGGTTAATGGCACCGCCGAATCATCGTGATCGTTTCTGTATGGGTTTGAATTGAATCGCAGAACTGA
AGATCGATTGGCATTCCTGGACAGCACGTGCTGGTGCTCACCCGTTTCCTGCATAGGGACAGCTCATGGT
GCACAGCTCAGATCAGATCGTGACTCCTCGAGCGGCGGATGCTGGCGAACTGATCTCCGCCAGCGGACCG
GAGATGAGACCCCAGCGAACCGATAACAGAGCGAGAGAGCTCCAGTTCCGACTGATTGCACAGTCGGTGA
TCTGGGCGATGGGCACTGCCAGATAGGCTGGGAATTATCAATCACTTGAGGTGAAAGTGCGGCGCACACA
AATCCAAGCTTGATATCATCGATCTCGAGGCTGCATCCAACGCGTTGGGAGCTCTCCGGATCAATTCGGC
TTCAGGTACCGTCGACGATGTAGGTCACGGTCTCGAAGCCGCGGTGCGGGTGCCAGGGCGTGCCCTTGGG
CTCCCCGGGCGCGTACTCCACCTCACCCATCTGGTCCATCATGATGAACGGGTCGAGGTGGCGGTAGTTG
ATCCCGGCGAACGCGCGGCGCACCGGGAAGCCCTCGCCCTCGAAACCGCTGGGCGCGGTGGTCACGGTGA
GCACGGGACGTGCGACGGCGTCGGCTGG
