>Addgene plasmid #49411 | pCFD4-U6:1_U6:3tandemgRNAs | addgene partial sequence | sequence record 99032 | T7 5'-TAATACGACTCACTATAGGG-3'
CAACGCATAGCCAAACATTGACGAATTGGATACCCTGCCGATTGTCAGACACTTTTGTTGATCAGTTTCT
TGCGAATGGTCTCGTCCAGCGGTGGAATCGCCTCGCGGGGAATCAGAAAAGTGGACAGATTGAACAGATC
CAGAAACACCTTGTACCGATCACTGAAACCAAAAAAAAACAAAGGGAGAACAGTTTGAGTTCATTGATCC
CCGATATAATCACATCTGCGATGATCACCTGAGAGTGGAGCGCAGATATTGATATCCAGACGAGCCACCA
GTGCCCAACTGTTGGGATCCAATCATGCGTTGCACCATGATCACGTGATTGTCTGCGGCGGGAATAGAAA
GTATTTGGTTAGGAAAACCAGTCTTAAACATAAGATATATTTATAAAAGAGTATC
