>Addgene plasmid #49411 | pCFD4-U6:1_U6:3tandemgRNAs | addgene partial sequence | sequence record 132640 | phiC31 5'-gtaggtcacggtctcgaagc-3'
GGCGTGCCCTTGGGCTCCCCGGGCGCGTACTCCACCTCACCCATCTGGTCCATCATGATGAACGGGTCGA
GGTGGCGGTAGTTGATCCCGGCGAACGCGCGGCGCACCGGGAAGCCCTCGCCCTCGAAACCGCTGGGCGC
GGTGGTCACGGTGAGCACGGGACGTGCGACGGCGTCGGCTGGTGCGGATACGCGGGGCAGCGTCAGCGGG
TTCTCGACGGTCACGGCGGGCATGTCGACAAGCCGAATTGATCCACTAGAAGGCCTAATTCGGTACACTA
GTTGGCCACGTAATAAGTGTGCGTTGAATTTATTCGCAAAAACATTGCATATTTTCGGCAAAGTAAAATT
TTGTTGCATACCTTATCAAAAAATAAGTGCTGCATACTTTTTAGAGAAACCAAATAATTTTTTATTGCAT
ACCCGTTTTTAATAAAATACATTGCATACCCTCTTTTAATAAAAAATATTGCATACTTTGACGAAACAAA
TTTTCGTTGCATACCCAATAAAAGATTATTATATTGCATACCCGTTTTTAATAAAATACATTGCATACCC
TCTTTTAATAAAGAATATTGCATACGTTGACGAAACAAATTTTCGTTGCATACCCAATAAAAGATTATTA
TATTGCATACCTTTTCTTGCCATACCATTTAGCCGATCAATTGAGATCTGAATTCATTTTCAACGTCCTC
GATAGTATAGTGGTTAGTATCCCCGCCTGTCACGCGGGAGACCGGGGTTCAATTCCCCGTCGGGGAGAAT
CTGTGATTCTTTTTTTTTTTCTTTTACTTTGTTATATAAACAATTTTTGTTTTAATTGAATCTAATTTGC
CATTGCTTTTAGGAATCTCAGGCATCCAGCAAGCGTTTGTCCGCCGAATCGCCCATCAGTGAAGAAGATC
CTGTGGCGGCTACGAAAATCTCCCCGGCCATGTCGGCCTCCACCTCCAGCGAAAAACCCATCAGCGAGCT
GGCCACCTCTGTGCTGACCCACCGCTTTCCAGACTCCACCTCCTCACCCGGCGAACATGGCCTTGGACGA
ATGCAGTTGTCGATCCGCTACAGCGCCCAGCGTCAAAAACTAGACGTGACCATACACAAAATCCAGAAGA
TACCACTTCGCGATCC
