>Addgene plasmid #49411 | pCFD4-U6:1_U6:3tandemgRNAs | addgene partial sequence | sequence record 132642 | T3 5'-GCAATTAACCCTCACTAAAGG-3'
GGAGCTCCTGCAGGTTGTTGGTTGGCACACCACAAATATACTGTTGCCGAGCACAATTGTCTAGAATGCA
TACGCATTAAGCGAACATTAAAAAGATGTGAAAACATAACTATTATGTCTAAATAAACACACGTCAGATG
TATGTACGTCAACGGAAAACCATTGTCTATATATTACAATTACTAAATACATACCAAATTGAATACATAT
TGATGAAAAATAATAAATACTGGCGAAAGCAAAAAAACGAAACATTTTTATTTTATTGAACAACTCTCAG
GCTCCAGGTAGGCAAAAAAGCACCGACTCGGTGCCACTTTTTCAAGTTGATAACGGACTAGCCTTATTTT
AACTTGCTATTTCTAGCTCTAAAACAGGTCTTCTCGAAGACCCCGACGTTAAATTGAAAATAGGTCTATA
TATACGAACTGAGTCTGGAAAAAGAAGTTGAGAATTATAAAAAGTAGTGAGCACTGGCGCCCTCTCTGCT
TGGCGAGCTAACCTTTTCGCCTCTTGGCTGAGTAGGTGGCGTTTCATTCTACTCTGTAAAATTAATGTAG
AATTGAAACACTATGGTCAAAAAATACTTAGGGGCATAAGTTATAAAACGTATGAAATGAATTTTTATCA
ACCTGGGCTATTCAAAAATTTTCGAATTATTTTATGTATTTTTTTTAATCGTTTTTCATTATAGGTTAAA
ATACACTTTAAAAGGAATTCTTTCCTGTAAAATAAATATAAATAAATATGCTTTATTGACAGAAAATTTG
ATGTTTTTGTATTTGAGTAGGAGCAATCACAGGTGAGCAAAAAAGCACCGACTCGGTGCCACTTTTTCAA
GTTGATAACGGACTAGCCTTATTTTAACTTGCTATTTCTAGCTCTAAAACAGGTCTTCTCGAAGACCCCG
AAGTTCACCCGGATATCTTTCCTATATATACTGTACTCTTGCAGAATATGTACTTGGGAATCATAAGGAT
GCGAAGGACGTACGCGCTGTGTCTGTAACTAAGGGGTTGCTTTCGGGTACCTACCATGCCAATGATGGGA
CTACCGCCGGATAGGAATCCCTTTTGGGTGCACACCGTCACCTCCAGTTCCGTCTGCCTGAGTTCGGCAA
TGGAAA
